>Addgene plasmid #232518 | pBEL2875 | addgene full sequence | sequence record 464784 | Addgene NGS Result
CATTCAGAGAAGAAACCAATTGTCCATATTGCATCAGACATTGCCGTCACTGCGTCTTTTACTGGCTCTT
CTCGCTAACCAAACCGGTAACCCCGCTTATTAAAAGCATTCTGTAACAAAGCGGGACCAAAGCCATGACA
AAAACGCGTAACAAAAGTGTCTATAATCACGGCAGAAAAGTCCACATTGATTATTTGCACGGCGTCACAC
TTTGCTATGCCATAGCATTTTTATCCATAAGATTAGCGGATCCTACCTGACGCTTTTTATCGCAACTCTC
TACTGTTTCTCCATACCCGTTTTTTTGGGCTAGCCGAAGGGTGAATTATGCATCACCACCATCACCATCA
GCATCAACACGAAAATCTGTATTTTCAGGGGATGGCTCTTAACACACCACAAATTACGCCGACAAAAAAG
ATAACAGTGAGGGCAATCGGCGAGGAACTGCCGCGTGGTGATTACCAACGTTGCCCGCAATGTGACATGC
TGTTTAGCCTGCCCGAGATAAATTCTCATCAAAGTGCCTATTGTCCGCGCTGTCAGGCAAAAATTCGTGA
CGGGCGCGACTGGTCGCTAACGCGCCTGGCGGCAATGGCCTTCACCATGCTGTTGCTTATGCCGTTTGCC
TGGGGCGAACCGCTGTTGCATATCTGGCTGTTAGGCATTCGTATTGACGCCAACGTTATGCAAGGCATCT
GGCAAATGACCAAACAGGGCGATGCGATAACGGGGTCGATGGTCTTTTTCTCTGTTATTGGTGCCCCGCT
CATTCTGGTGACCTCCATAGCTTATTTATGGTTTGGTAACCGACTGGGAATGAATTTACGTCCGGTACTG
CTGATGCTTGAGCGACTTAAAGAGTGGGTAATGCTCGATATCTACCTGGTCGGCATTGGCGTTGCTTCTA
TAAAGGTATGCGATTATGCCCATATCCAGGCTGGTGTCGGCTTGTTCTCTTTTGTGGCGTTGGTGATTTT
AACGACGGTGACGTTGTCACATCTTAATGTCGAAGAACTGTGGGAGCGATTTTATCCGCAGCGCCCCGCT
TGACGAAGGGTGAATTATGACGCGTAGGGACGAGAAACTTCGTGTCTGCCTTGGGTGCCATTTTACCGGC
TATCCAGATCAGCGTGGTCGCTGCCCGCGTTGCCATATCCCGCTACGCCTGCGTCGCCGTCATAGTCTGC
AAAAATCTTGGGCGGCGCTGTTAGCGTCAATCGTTTTATTGTTACCTGCCAACCTGTTGCCTATTTCTAT
CATTTATCTGAACGGAGGACGGCAGGAAGATACAATTCTTTCCGGAATTATGTCGCTGGCAAGTAGCAAC
ATTGCGGTTGCAGGAATCGTGTTTATCGCCAGTATTCTGGTCCCGTTTACTAAAGTGATCGTCATGTTCA
CTTTACTGTTGAGCATTCATTTTAAATCTCAGCAAGGTTTACGCACACGCATTCTGTTACTGCGGATGGT
GACCTGGATTGGTCGCTGGTCGATGCTCGACCTGTTTGTCATATCTTTAACCATGTCGCTGATTAATCGC
GATCAGATCCTCGCTTTTACTATGGGACCGGCTGCGTTTTATTTCGGCGCAGCGGTAATTTTGACTATTC
TTGCTGTGGAATGGCTGGACAGCCGCTTACTTTGGGATGCACATGAGTCAGGAAACGCCCGCTTCGACGA
CTGAAGCGCAGATTAAAAATAAACGCCGTATCTCACCTTTCTGGCTGCTGCCGTTCATCGCGCTAATGAT
TGCCAGTTGGCTGATTTGGGACAGTTATCAGGACCGGGGTAATACCGTCACCATCGACTTTATGTCGGCG
GATGGTATTGTTCCAGGCCGTACGCCTGTTCGTTATCAGGGCGTTGAAGTCGGAACAGTGCAGGATATCA
GCCTCAGCGACGATCTTCGTAAGATTGAAGTCAAGGTCAGCATCAAGTCCGATATGAAAGATGCGCTGCG
CGAAGAGACTCAGTTCTGGCTGGTGACGCCAAAAGCATCGTTGGCAGGTGTCTCCGGGCTGGACGCCCTC
GTCGGTGGGAACTATATCGGCATGATGCCGGGTAAAGGTAAAGAGCAGGATCACTTTGTCGCACTCGATA
CCCAACCGAAATATCGGCTGGACAATGGCGATCTGATGATCCACCTGCAAGCCCCCGATCTCGGTTCGCT
GAACAGCGGTTCATTGGTCTATTTCCGCAAGATCCCGGTGGGAAAAGTCTACGACTATGCCATCAATCCC
AACAAGCAAGGCGTGGTGATTGATGTCCTGATCGAGCGGCGTTTTACCGATCTGGTGAAAAAAGGTAGCC
GTTTCTGGAACGTTTCCGGCGTTGATGCCAACGTCAGTATCAGTGGCGCGAAGGTGAAACTGGAAAGCCT
GGCGGCACTGGTTAACGGTGCGATTGCCTTCGATTCACCAGAAGAGTCGAAACCTGCCGAGGCGGAAGAT
ACCTTTGGTCTGTATGAAGATCTGGCCCACAGCCAGCGTGGCGTAATAATAAAACTGGAACTGCCGAGTG
GGGCCGGATTAACCGCCGACTCGACGCCGTTAATGTATCAGGGGCTGGAAGTCGGACAGCTGACTAAACT
GGATTTAAATCCTGGTGGTAAAGTCACAGGGGAAATGACCGTTGATCCCAGCGTCGTTACCCTGCTTCGT
GAAAATACCCGCATCGAATTACGCAACCCGAAATTATCCCTTAGCGATGCTAATCTCAGCGCCCTGCTGA
CCGGCAAAACCTTCGAGCTGGTGCCCGGCGATGGCGAGCCACGCAAAGAGTTCGTTGTTGTGCCAGGCGA
AAAAGCACTGCTGCATGAACCTGATGTTCTGACGCTGACCCTGACCGCGCCGGAAAGTTACGGTATTGAT
GCGGGTCAGCCGCTCATTCTTCACGGCGTGCAGGTAGGCCAGGTTATCGATCGTAAACTCACCAGCAAAG
GCGTCACCTTTACCGTCGCCATCGAGCCTCAGCATCGCGAACTGGTAAAAGGCGATAGCAAATTTGTCGT
CAACAGCCGTGTCGATGTGAAGGTGGGGCTGGATGGCGTTGAGTTTCTCGGTGCCAGCGCCTCAGAATGG
ATCAATGGCGGGATACGTATTCTGCCGGGCGATAAAGGTGAGATGAAAGCCAGCTATCCACTGTATGCCA
ATTTGGAAAAAGCGCTGGAGAACAGCCTTAGCGATTTACCCACCACAACCGTGAGTTTGAGTGCAGAGAC
GCTGCCGGATGTGCAGGCAGGATCGGTAGTGCTGTACCGTAAATTTGAAGTTGGTGAAGTGATTACCGTG
CGTCCGCGAGCTAACGCGTTTGATATCGATCTGCATATTAAGCCGGAGTATCGCAACCTTCTGACCAGCA
ATAGCGTGTTCTGGGCAGAAGGCGGGGCGAAAGTTCAGCTGAATGGTAGTGGTCTGACCGTACAGGCATC
CCCGCTCTCCAGAGCATTAAAGGGAGCCATTAGCTTCGACAACCTCAGCGGTGCCAGCGCCAGTCAGCGT
AAAGGCGATAAGCGTATTCTGTATGCTTCCGAAACAGCGGCCCGTGCGGTTGGCGGGCAGATTACGCTTC
ACGCTTTCGATGCCGGAAAACTGGCGGTCGGGATGCCAATTCGCTATCTCGGTATTGATATCGGGCAAAT
CCAGACGCTGGATCTGATTACCGCACGCAATGAAGTACAGGCAAAGGCGGTACTTTACCCGGAATATGTC
CAGACCTTTGCTCGCGGTGGTACGCGCTTCTCAGTGGTCACACCGCAAATTTCGGCAGCTGGCGTTGAGC
ATCTTGATACTATCCTCCAGCCGTATATCAACGTCGAACCAGGCCGGGGCAATCCTCGCCGCGACTTTGA
ATTACAAGAGGCCACCATTACTGATTCGCGTTACCTGGATGGCTTAAGCATTATTGTTGAAGCGCCGGAA
GCCGGTTCGTTAGGCATCGGTACGCCTGTGCTGTTCCGTGGTCTGGAAGTCGGTACGGTTACAGGAATGA
CGCTGGGGACATTGTCAGATCGCGTGATGATTGCGATGCGCATCAGTAAACGCTATCAACACCTGGTGCG
TAACAATTCCGTCTTCTGGTTGGCATCGGGTTACAGTCTGGACTTTGGTCTGACGGGCGGCGTAGTGAAA
ACCGGCACCTTTAACCAGTTTATCCGTGGCGGCATCGCCTTCGCCACGCCTCCGGGTACGCCACTGGCAC
CGAAAGCCCAGGAAGGCAAACACTTCCTGTTGCAGGAAAGTGAACCGAAAGAGTGGCGTGAATGGGGAAC
TGCGCTTCCCAAATAAGGTACCAAATTCCAGAAAAGAGACGCTGAAAAGCGTCTTTTTTCGTTTTGGTCC
TGGTCTGAGGAATGGTTGTAAGCTTGGCTGTTTTGGCGGATGAGAGAAGATTTTCAGCCTGATACAGATT
AAATCAGAACGCAGAAGCGGTCTGATAAAACAGAATTTGCCTGGCGGCAGTAGCGCGGTGGTCCCACCTG
ACCCCATGCCGAACTCAGAAGTGAAACGCCGTAGCGCCGATGGTAGTGTGGGGTCTCCCCATGCGAGAGT
AGGGAACTGCCAGGCATCAAATAAAACGAAAGGCTCAGTCGAAAGACTGGGCCTTTCGTTTTATCTGTTG
TTTGTCGGTGAACGCTCTCCTGAGTAGGACAAATCCGCCGGGAGCGGATTTGAACGTTGCGAAGCAACGG
CCCGGAGGGTGGCGGGCAGGACGCCCGCCATAAACTGCCAGGCATCAAATTAAGCAGAAGGCCATCCTGA
CGGATGGCCTTTTTGCGTTTCTACAAACTCTTTTGTTTATTTTTCTAAATACATTCAAATATGTATCCGC
TCATGAGACAATAACCCTGATAAATGCTTCAATAATATTGAAAAAGGAAGAGTATGAGTATTCAACATTT
CCGTGTCGCCCTTATTCCCTTTTTTGCGGCATTTTGCCTTCCTGTTTTTGCTCACCCAGAAACGCTGGTG
AAAGTAAAAGATGCTGAAGATCAGTTGGGTGCACGAGTGGGTTACATCGAACTGGATCTCAACAGCGGTA
AGATCCTTGAGAGTTTTCGCCCCGAAGAACGTTTTCCAATGATGAGCACTTTTAAAGTTCTGCTATGTGG
CGCGGTATTATCCCGTGTTGACGCCGGGCAAGAGCAACTCGGTCGCCGCATACACTATTCTCAGAATGAC
TTGGTTGAGTACTCACCAGTCACAGAAAAGCATCTTACGGATGGCATGACAGTAAGAGAATTATGCAGTG
CTGCCATAACCATGAGTGATAACACTGCGGCCAACTTACTTCTGACAACGATCGGAGGACCGAAGGAGCT
AACCGCTTTTTTGCACAACATGGGGGATCATGTAACTCGCCTTGATCGTTGGGAACCGGAGCTGAATGAA
GCCATACCAAACGACGAGCGTGACACCACGATGCCTGCAGCAATGGCAACAACGTTGCGCAAACTATTAA
CTGGCGAACTACTTACTCTAGCTTCCCGGCAACAATTAATAGACTGGATGGAGGCGGATAAAGTTGCAGG
ACCACTTCTGCGCTCGGCCCTTCCGGCTGGCTGGTTTATTGCTGATAAATCTGGAGCCGGTGAGCGTGGG
TCTCGCGGTATCATTGCAGCACTGGGGCCAGATGGTAAGCCCTCCCGTATCGTAGTTATCTACACGACGG
GGAGTCAGGCAACTATGGATGAACGAAATAGACAGATCGCTGAGATAGGTGCCTCACTGATTAAGCATTG
GTAACTGTCAGACCAAGTTTACTCATATATACTTTAGATTGATT
[125 nt withheld, positions 5785-5909]
C
[141 nt withheld, positions 5911-6051]
CCTTTGACGTTGGAGTCCACGTTCTTT
[37 nt withheld, positions 6079-6115]
ACCCTATCTCGGGCTATTCTTTTGATTTATAAGGGATTTTGCCGATTTCGGCCTATTGGTTAAAAAATGA
GCTGATTTAACAAAAATTTAACGCGAATTTTAACAAAATATTAACGTTTACAATTTAAAAGGATCTAGGT
GAAGATCCTTTTTGATAATCTCATGACCAAAATCCCTTAACGTGAGTTTTCGTTCCACTGAGCGTCAGAC
CCCGTAGAAAAGATCAAAGGATCTTCTTGAGATCCTTTTTTTCTGCGCGTAATCTGCTGCTTGCAAACAA
AAAAACCACCGCTACCAGCGGTGGTTTGTTTGCCGGATCAAGAGCTACCAACTCTTTTTCCGAAGGTAAC
TGGCTCAGCAGAGCGCAGATACCAAATACTGTCCTTCTAGTGTAGCCGTAGTTAGGCCACCACTTCAAGA
ACTCTGTAGCACCGCCTACATACCTCGCTCTGCTAATCCTGTTACCAGTGGCTGCTGCCAGTGGCGATAA
GTCGTGTCTTACCGGGTTGGACTCAAGACGATAGTTACCGGATAAGGCGCAGCGGTCGGGCTGAACGGGG
GGTTCGTGCACACAGCCCAGCTTGGAGCGAACGACCTACACCGAACTGAGATACCTACAGCGTGAGCTAT
GAGAAAGCGCCACGCTTCCCGAAGGGAGAAAGGCGGACAGGTATCCGGTAAGCGGCAGGGTCGGAACAGG
AGAGCGCACGAGGGAGCTTCCAGGGGGAAACGCCTGGTATCTTTATAGTCCTGTCGGGTTTCGCCACCTC
TGACTTGAGCGTCGATTTTTGTGATGCTCGTCAGGGGGGCGGAGCCTATGGAAAAACGCCAGCAACGCGG
CCTTTTTACGGTTCCTGGCCTTTTGCTGGCCTTTTGCTCACATGTTCTTTCCTGCGTTATCCCCTGATTC
TGTGGATAACCGTATTACCGCCTTTGAGTGAGCTGATACCGCTCGCCGCAGCCGAACGACCGAGCGCAGC
GAGTCAGTGAGCGAGGAAGCGGAAGAGCGCCTGATGCGGTATTTTCTCCTTACGCATCTGTGCGGTATTT
CACACCGCATAGGGTCATGGCTGCGCCCCGACACCCGCCAACACCCGCTGACGCGCCCTGACGGGCTTGT
CTGCTCCCGGCATCCGCTTACAGACAAGCTGTGACCGTCTCCGGGAGCTGCATGTGTCAGAGGTTTTCAC
CGTCATCACCGAAACGCGCGAGGCAGAAGGAGATGGCGCCCAACAGTCCCCCGGCCACGGGGCCTGCCAC
CATACCCACGCCGAAACAAGCGCTCATGAGCCCGAAGTGGCGAGCCCGATCTTCCCCATCGGTGATGTCG
GCGATATAGGCGCCAGCAACCGCACCTGTGGCGCCGGTGATGCCGGCCACGATGCGTCCGGCGTAGAGGA
TCTGCTCATGTTTGACAGCTTATCATCGATGCATAATGTGCCTGTCAAATGGACGAAGCAGGGATTCTGC
AAACCCTATGCTACTCCGTCAAGCCGTCAATTGTCTGATTCGTTACCAATTATGACAACTTGACGGCTAC
ATCATTCACTTTTTCTTCACAACCGGCACGGAACTCGCTCGGGCTGGCCCCGGTGCATTTTTTAAATACC
CGCGAGAAATAGAGTTGATCGTCAAAACCAACATTGCGACCGACGGTGGCGATAGGCATCCGGGTGGTGC
TCAAAAGCAGCTTCGCCTGGCTGATACGTTGGTCCTCGCGCCAGCTTAAGACGCTAATCCCTAACTGCTG
GCGGAAAAGATGTGACAGACGCGACGGCGACAAGCAAACATGCTGTGCGACGCTGGCGATATCAAAATTG
CTGTCTGCCAGGTGATCGCTGATGTACTGACAAGCCTCGCGTACCCGATTATCCATCGGTGGATGGAGCG
ACTCGTTAATCGCTTCCATGCGCCGCAGTAACAATTGCTCAAGCAGATTTATCGCCAGCAGCTCCGAATA
GCGCCCTTCCCCTTGCCCGGCGTTAATGATTTGCCCAAACAGGTCGCTGAAATGCGGCTGGTGCGCTTCA
TCCGGGCGAAAGAACCCCGTATTGGCAAATATTGACGGCCAGTTAAGCCATTCATGCCAGTAGGCGCGCG
GACGAAAGTAAACCCACTGGTGATACCATTCGCGAGCCTCCGGATGACGACCGTAGTGATGAATCTCTCC
TGGCGGGAACAGCAAAATATCACCCGGTCGGCAAACAAATTCTCGTCCCTGATTTTTCACCACCCCCTGA
CCGCGAATGGTGAGATTGAGAATATAACCTTTCATTCCCAGCGGTCGGTCGATAAAAAAATCGAGATAAC
CGTTGGCCTCAATCGGCGTTAAACCCGCCACCAGATGGGCATTAAACGAGTATCCCGGCAGCAGGGGATC
ATTTTGCGCTTCAGCCATACTTTTCATACTCCCGC
Features (pLannotate 1.2.2; 16 found; start..end, strand, type, name):
     10..294     +  promoter       araBAD promoter: araBAD; promoter of the L-arabinose operon of E. coli; the araC regulatory gene is transcribed in the opposite direction (Guzman et al., 1995)
    382..1059    +  CDS            yebS (fragment): YEBS_ECOLI - Experimental evidence at protein level: Swiss-Prot protein existence level 1. Component of a transport pathway that contributes to membrane integrity. From Escherichia coli (strain K12).
   1070..1681    +  CDS            yebS (fragment): YEBS_ECOLI - Experimental evidence at protein level: Swiss-Prot protein existence level 1. Component of a transport pathway that contributes to membrane integrity. From Escherichia coli (strain K12).
   1653..4283    +  CDS            yebT: YEBT_ECOLI - Experimental evidence at protein level: Swiss-Prot protein existence level 1. Component of a transport pathway that contributes to membrane integrity (PubMed:27795327). May directly span the intermembrane space, facilitating the transport of substrates across the periplasm (Probable). From Escherichia coli (strain K12).
   4449..4564    +  ncRNA          5S rRNA: Accession: RF00001 - 5S ribosomal RNA
   4568..4654    +  terminator     rrnB T1 terminator: Escherichia coli rrnB; transcription terminator T1 from the E. coli rrnB gene
   4746..4773    +  terminator     rrnB T2 terminator: transcription terminator T2 from the E. coli rrnB gene
   4792..4883    +  promoter       AmpR promoter: bla
   4884..5744    +  CDS            AmpR: β-lactamase; bla; confers resistance to ampicillin, carbenicillin, and related antibiotics
   5786..6166    +  rep_origin     M13 ori (sequence partly withheld): M13 bacteriophage origin of replication; arrow indicates direction of (+) strand synthesis
   6352..6939    +  rep_origin     ori: high-copy-number ColE1/pMB1/pBR322/pUC origin of replication
   7125..7176    -  misc_feature   bom (fragment): basis of mobility region from pBR322
   7292..7331    -  CDS            rop (fragment): Rop protein, which maintains plasmids at low copy number; rop
   7332..7517    -  CDS            TcR (fragment): tetracycline efflux protein; tet; confers resistance to tetracycline
   7527..7545    +  promoter       tet promoter (fragment): E. coli promoter for tetracycline efflux protein gene
   7635..8513    -  CDS            araC: L-arabinose regulatory protein; araC
