[The description below was written by a language model from this plasmid's Addgene catalogue record and pLannotate feature annotations shown in this document.]
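Description:
pBEL2875 is a pBAD-based bacterial expression plasmid of about 8.5 kb for arabinose-inducible co-production of the E. coli LetA and LetB proteins (formerly YebS and YebT), components of a transport pathway that contributes to envelope membrane integrity. It carries a ColE1/pMB1-type origin and is recorded as high copy. Selection is by ampicillin through the bla gene. An M13 phage origin is also present, along with short, non-functional remnants of pBR322 elements (bom, rop, the tetracycline resistance gene and its promoter). The araC regulator is encoded divergently from the araBAD promoter, so transcription of the insert is repressed without L-arabinose and induced when it is added. The rrnB T1 and T2 terminators lie downstream of the insert.

The insert preserves the operon-like letAB arrangement, but LetA is split into two separately annotated coding segments: LetA1 (residues 1–223) and LetA2 (residues 224–427). LetB follows, and its reading frame slightly overlaps the end of LetA2 in the feature table. LetA1 has an N-terminal 6xHis-2xQH tag followed by a TEV protease site, which allows affinity purification and subsequent tag removal. The construct is described as "Cys-light": native cysteines are replaced by serine (C124S in LetA1; C266S and C343S in LetA2), and a single cysteine is introduced at Q180C. Designs of this kind are generally used for site-specific cysteine chemistry such as crosslinking or labelling, although the record does not state the particular assay. The stated purpose is simply expression of Cys-light LetA(Q180C) together with LetB.
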