Addgene plasmid #232518: pBEL2875
Purpose: Expression plasmid of Cys-light LetA(Q180C) with LetB
Depositing lab: Gira Bhabha & Damian Ekiert. Depositing organization: Johns Hopkins University and School of Medicine. Publication: LetA defines a structurally distinct transporter family. Santarossa CC, Li Y, Yousef S, Hasdemir HS, Rodriguez CC, Haase MAB, Baek M, Coudray N, Pavek JG, Focke KN, Silverberg AL, Bautista C, Yeh JT, Marty MT, Baker D, Tajkhorshid E, Ekiert DC, Bhabha G. Nature. 2026 Jan 21. doi: 10.1038/s41586-025-09990-0. PubMed 41565823.
Backbone
  Vector backbone: pBAD
  Vector type: Bacterial Expression
Growth in bacteria
  Bacterial resistance: Ampicillin, 100 μg/mL
  Growth temperature: 37°C
  Growth strain: DH5alpha
  Copy number: High Copy
Gene/Insert
  Gene/Insert name: YebST (alt name: LetAB)
  Species: E. coli
  Mutation: [6xHis2xQH-TEV-LetA1(1-223,Q180C,C124S)]-[LetA2(224-427,C266S,C343S)]
  Entrez Gene: letA (a.k.a. b1833, ECK1832, yebS); letB (a.k.a. b1834, ECK1833, yebT)
  Promoter: araBAD
  Tag / fusion protein: 6xHis2xQH-TEV (N terminal on insert)
  Cloning method: Gibson Cloning
Terms and licenses: Academic/Nonprofit Terms; Industry Terms: Not Available to Industry
Depositor comments: Please visit https://doi.org/10.1101/2025.03.21.644421 for bioRxiv preprint.
How to cite: pBEL2875 was a gift from Gira Bhabha & Damian Ekiert (Addgene plasmid # 232518 ; http://n2t.net/addgene:232518 ; RRID:Addgene_232518)
